>Addgene plasmid #131026 | pcF-1/3/2 | depositor full sequence | sequence record 252334 | pcF-1/3/2 sequence 3579 bps
GTCTCCGGGAGCTGCATGTGTCAGAGGTTTTCACCGTCATCACCGAAACGCGCGAGGCAGCAAGGAGATG
GCGCCCAACAGTCCCCCGGCCACGGGGCCTGCCACCATACCCACGCCGAAACAAGCGCTCATGAGCCCGA
AGTGGCGAGCCCGATCTTCCCCATCGGTGATGTCGGCGATATAGGCGCCAGCAACCGCACCTGTGGCGCC
GGTGATGCCGGCCACGATGCGTCCGGCGTAGAGGATCTGCTCATGTTTGACAGCTTATCATCGATGCATT
TGACAGCTAGCTCAGTCCTAGGTATAATGCTAGCGCTAGCGAATTCGAGCTCGGTACCAAGACGTCAACT
CGACCCTGTCTAAGAACTTTAAATAATTTCTACTGTTGTAGATCTTTACACTTTATGCTTCCGGCTCGTG
CTGGTCTAAGAACTTTAAATAATTTCTACTGTTGTAGATCGTATGTTGCATCACCTTCACCCTCTGAGTG
TCTAAGAACTTTAAATAATTTCTACTGTTGTAGATCTGTACATAACCTTCGGGCATGGCACAACGGTCTA
AGAACTTTAAATAATTTCTACTGTTGTAGATAAGCTTGGCTGTTTTGGCGGATGAGAGAAGATTTTCAGC
CTGATACAGATTAAATCAGAACGCAGAAGCGGTCTGATAAAACAGAATTTGCCTGGCGGCAGTAGCGCGG
TGGTCCCACCTGACCCCATGCCGAACTCAGAAGTGAAACGCCGTAGCGCCGATGGTAGTGTGGGGTCTCC
CCATGCGAGAGTAGGGAACTGCCAGGCATCAAATAAAACGAAAGGCTCAGTCGAAAGACTGGGCCTTTCG
TTTTATCTGTTGTTTGTCGGTGAACGCTCTCCTGAGTAGGACAAATCCGCCGGGAGCGGATTTGAACGTT
GCGAAGCAACGGCCCGGAGGGTGGCGGGCAGGACGCCCGCCATAAACTGCCAGGCATCAAATTAAGCAGA
AGGCCATCCTGACGGATGGCCTTTTTGCGTTTCTACAAACTCTTTTGTTTATTTTTCTAAATACATTCAA
ATATGTATCCGCTCATGAGACAATAACCCTGATAAATGCTTCAATAATATTGAAAAAGGAAGAGTATGAG
TATTCAACATTTCCGTGTCGCCCTTATTCCCTTTTTTGCGGCATTTTGCCTTCCTGTTTTTGCTCACCCA
GAAACGCTGGTGAAAGTAAAAGATGCTGAAGATCAGTTGGGTGCACGAGTGGGTTACATCGAACTGGATC
TCAACAGCGGTAAGATCCTTGAGAGTTTTCGCCCCGAAGAACGTTTTCCAATGATGAGCACTTTTAAAGT
TCTGCTATGTGGCGCGGTATTATCCCGTGTTGACGCCGGGCAAGAGCAACTCGGTCGCCGCATACACTAT
TCTCAGAATGACTTGGTTGAGTACTCACCAGTCACAGAAAAGCATCTTACGGATGGCATGACAGTAAGAG
AATTATGCAGTGCTGCCATAACCATGAGTGATAACACTGCGGCCAACTTACTTCTGACAACGATCGGAGG
ACCGAAGGAGCTAACCGCTTTTTTGCACAACATGGGGGATCATGTAACTCGCCTTGATCGTTGGGAACCG
GAGCTGAATGAAGCCATACCAAACGACGAGCGTGACACCACGATGCCTGCAGCAATGGCAACAACGTTGC
GCAAACTATTAACTGGCGAACTACTTACTCTAGCTTCCCGGCAACAATTAATAGACTGGATGGAGGCGGA
TAAAGTTGCAGGACCACTTCTGCGCTCGGCCCTTCCGGCTGGCTGGTTTATTGCTGATAAATCTGGAGCC
GGTGAGCGTGGGTCTCGCGGTATCATTGCAGCACTGGGGCCAGATGGTAAGCCCTCCCGTATCGTAGTTA
TCTACACGACGGGGAGTCAGGCAACTATGGATGAACGAAATAGACAGATCGCTGAGATAGGTGCCTCACT
GATTAAGCATTGGTAACTGTCAGACCAAGTTTACTCATATATACTTTAGATTGATT
[125 nt withheld, positions 2017-2141]
C
[141 nt withheld, positions 2143-2283]
CCTTTGACGTTGGAGTCCACGTTCTTTAATAGTGGACTCTTGTTCCAAACTTGAACAACACTCAACCCTA
TCTCGGGCTATTCTTTTGATTTATAAGGGATTTTGCCGATTTCGGCCTATTGGTTAAAAAATGAGCTGAT
TTAACAAAAATTTAACGCGAATTTTAACAAAATATTAACGTTTACAATTTAAAAGGATCTAGGTGAAGAT
CCTTTTTGATAATCTCATGACCAAAATCCCTTAACGTGAGTTTTCGTTCCACTGAGCGTCAGACCCCGTA
GAAAAGATCAAAGGATCTTCTTGAGATCCTTTTTTTCTGCGCGTAATCTGCTGCTTGCAAACAAAAAAAC
CACCGCTACCAGCGGTGGTTTGTTTGCCGGATCAAGAGCTACCAACTCTTTTTCCGAAGGTAACTGGCTT
CAGCAGAGCGCAGATACCAAATACTGTCCTTCTAGTGTAGCCGTAGTTAGGCCACCACTTCAAGAACTCT
GTAGCACCGCCTACATACCTCGCTCTGCTAATCCTGTTACCAGTGGCTGCTGCCAGTGGCGATAAGTCGT
GTCTTACCGGGTTGGACTCAAGACGATAGTTACCGGATAAGGCGCAGCGGTCGGGCTGAACGGGGGGTTC
GTGCACACAGCCCAGCTTGGAGCGAACGACCTACACCGAACTGAGATACCTACAGCGTGAGCTATGAGAA
AGCGCCACGCTTCCCGAAGGGAGAAAGGCGGACAGGTATCCGGTAAGCGGCAGGGTCGGAACAGGAGAGC
GCACGAGGGAGCTTCCAGGGGGAAACGCCTGGTATCTTTATAGTCCTGTCGGGTTTCGCCACCTCTGACT
TGAGCGTCGATTTTTGTGATGCTCGTCAGGGGGGCGGAGCCTATGGAAAAACGCCAGCAACGCGGCCTTT
TTACGGTTCCTGGCCTTTTGCTGGCCTTTTGCTCACATGTTCTTTCCTGCGTTATCCCCTGATTCTGTGG
ATAACCGTATTACCGCCTTTGAGTGAGCTGATACCGCTCGCCGCAGCCGAACGACCGAGCGCAGCGAGTC
AGTGAGCGAGGAAGCGGAAGAGCGCCTGATGCGGTATTTTCTCCTTACGCATCTGTGCGGTATTTCACAC
CGCATATGGTGCACTCTCAGTACAATCTGCTCTGATGCCGCATAGTTAAGCCAGTATACACTCCGCTATC
GCTACGTGACTGGGTCATGGCTGCGCCCCGACACCCGCCAACACCCGCTGACGCGCCCTGACGGGCTTGT
CTGCTCCCGGCATCCGCTTACAGACAAGCTGTGACG
Features (pLannotate 1.2.2; 16 found; start..end, strand, type, name):
     21..61      -  CDS            rop (fragment): Rop protein, which maintains plasmids at low copy number; rop
     60..247     -  CDS            TcR (fragment): tetracycline efflux protein; tet; confers resistance to tetracycline
    257..275     +  promoter       tet promoter (fragment): E. coli promoter for tetracycline efflux protein gene
    280..314     +  promoter       J23119 promoter: bacterial promoter (Registry of Standard Biological Parts BBa J23119)
    321..338     +  misc_feature   MCS (fragment): pUC18/19 multiple cloning site
    395..419     +  promoter       lac UV5 promoter (fragment): E. coli lac promoter with an "up" mutation
    460..485     -  CDS            GFP (fragment): green fluorescent protein
    526..551     -  CDS            superfolder GFP (fragment): GFP variant that folds robustly even when fused to poorly folded proteins (Pédelacq et al., 2006)
    681..796     +  ncRNA          5S rRNA: Accession: RF00001 - 5S ribosomal RNA
    800..886     +  terminator     rrnB T1 terminator: Escherichia coli rrnB; transcription terminator T1 from the E. coli rrnB gene
    978..1005    +  terminator     rrnB T2 terminator: transcription terminator T2 from the E. coli rrnB gene
   1024..1115    +  promoter       AmpR promoter: bla
   1116..1976    +  CDS            AmpR: β-lactamase; bla; confers resistance to ampicillin, carbenicillin, and related antibiotics
   2018..2473    +  rep_origin     f1 ori (sequence partly withheld): f1 bacteriophage origin of replication; arrow indicates direction of (+) strand synthesis
   2584..3172    +  rep_origin     ori: high-copy-number ColE1/pMB1/pBR322/pUC origin of replication
   3358..3498    -  misc_feature   bom: basis of mobility region from pBR322
