>Addgene plasmid #131026 | pcF-1/3/2 | addgene full sequence | sequence record 258222 | Addgene NGS Result
TTGACAGCTAGCTCAGTCCTAGGTATAATGCTAGCGCTAGCGAATTCGAGCTCGGTACCAAGACGTCAAC
TCGACCCTGTCTAAGAACTTTAAATAATTTCTACTGTTGTAGATCTTTACACTTTATGCTTCCGGCTCGT
GCTGGTCTAAGAACTTTAAATAATTTCTACTGTTGTAGATCTGTACATAACCTTCGGGCATGGCACGAGT
GTCTAAGAACTTTAAATAATTTCTACTGTTGTAGATCGTATGTTGCATCACCTTCACCCTCTAACGGTCT
AAGAACTTTAAATAATTTCTACTGTTGTAGATAAGCTTGGCTGTTTTGGCGGATGAGAGAAGATTTTCAG
CCTGATACAGATTAAATCAGAACGCAGAAGCGGTCTGATAAAACAGAATTTGCCTGGCGGCAGTAGCGCG
GTGGTCCCACCTGACCCCATGCCGAACTCAGAAGTGAAACGCCGTAGCGCCGATGGTAGTGTGGGGTCTC
CCCATGCGAGAGTAGGGAACTGCCAGGCATCAAATAAAACGAAAGGCTCAGTCGAAAGACTGGGCCTTTC
GTTTTATCTGTTGTTTGTCGGTGAACGCTCTCCTGAGTAGGACAAATCCGCCGGGAGCGGATTTGAACGT
TGCGAAGCAACGGCCCGGAGGGTGGCGGGCAGGACGCCCGCCATAAACTGCCAGGCATCAAATTAAGCAG
AAGGCCATCCTGACGGATGGCCTTTTTGCGTTTCTACAAACTCTTTTGTTTATTTTTCTAAATACATTCA
AATATGTATCCGCTCATGAGACAATAACCCTGATAAATGCTTCAATAATATTGAAAAAGGAAGAGTATGA
GTATTCAACATTTCCGTGTCGCCCTTATTCCCTTTTTTGCGGCATTTTGCCTTCCTGTTTTTGCTCACCC
AGAAACGCTGGTGAAAGTAAAAGATGCTGAAGATCAGTTGGGTGCACGAGTGGGTTACATCGAACTGGAT
CTCAACAGCGGTAAGATCCTTGAGAGTTTTCGCCCCGAAGAACGTTTTCCAATGATGAGCACTTTTAAAG
TTCTGCTATGTGGCGCGGTATTATCCCGTGTTGACGCCGGGCAAGAGCAACTCGGTCGCCGCATACACTA
TTCTCAGAATGACTTGGTTGAGTACTCACCAGTCACAGAAAAGCATCTTACGGATGGCATGACAGTAAGA
GAATTATGCAGTGCTGCCATAACCATGAGTGATAACACTGCGGCCAACTTACTTCTGACAACGATCGGAG
GACCGAAGGAGCTAACCGCTTTTTTGCACAACATGGGGGATCATGTAACTCGCCTTGATCGTTGGGAACC
GGAGCTGAATGAAGCCATACCAAACGACGAGCGTGACACCACGATGCCTGCAGCAATGGCAACAACGTTG
CGCAAACTATTAACTGGCGAACTACTTACTCTAGCTTCCCGGCAACAATTAATAGACTGGATGGAGGCGG
ATAAAGTTGCAGGACCACTTCTGCGCTCGGCCCTTCCGGCTGGCTGGTTTATTGCTGATAAATCTGGAGC
CGGTGAGCGTGGGTCTCGCGGTATCATTGCAGCACTGGGGCCAGATGGTAAGCCCTCCCGTATCGTAGTT
ATCTACACGACGGGGAGTCAGGCAACTATGGATGAACGAAATAGACAGATCGCTGAGATAGGTGCCTCAC
TGATTAAGCATTGGTAACTGTCAGACCAAGTTTACTCATATATACTTTAGATTGATT
[125 nt withheld, positions 1738-1862]
C
[141 nt withheld, positions 1864-2004]
CCTTTGACGTTGGAGTCCACGTTCTTT
[37 nt withheld, positions 2032-2068]
ACCCTATCTCGGGCTATTCTTTTGATTTATAAGGGATTTTGCCGATTTCGGCCTATTGGTTAAAAAATGA
GCTGATTTAACAAAAATTTAACGCGAATTTTAACAAAATATTAACGTTTACAATTTAAAAGGATCTAGGT
GAAGATCCTTTTTGATAATCTCATGACCAAAATCCCTTAACGTGAGTTTTCGTTCCACTGAGCGTCAGAC
CCCGTAGAAAAGATCAAAGGATCTTCTTGAGATCCTTTTTTTCTGCGCGTAATCTGCTGCTTGCAAACAA
AAAAACCACCGCTACCAGCGGTGGTTTGTTTGCCGGATCAAGAGCTACCAACTCTTTTTCCGAAGGTAAC
TGGCTTCAGCAGAGCGCAGATACCAAATACTGTCCTTCTAGTGTAGCCGTAGTTAGGCCACCACTTCAAG
AACTCTGTAGCACCGCCTACATACCTCGCTCTGCTAATCCTGTTACCAGTGGCTGCTGCCAGTGGCGATA
AGTCGTGTCTTACCGGGTTGGACTCAAGACGATAGTTACCGGATAAGGCGCAGCGGTCGGGCTGAACGGG
GGGTTCGTGCACACAGCCCAGCTTGGAGCGAACGACCTACACCGAACTGAGATACCTACAGCGTGAGCTA
TGAGAAAGCGCCACGCTTCCCGAAGGGAGAAAGGCGGACAGGTATCCGGTAAGCGGCAGGGTCGGAACAG
GAGAGCGCACGAGGGAGCTTCCAGGGGGAAACGCCTGGTATCTTTATAGTCCTGTCGGGTTTCGCCACCT
CTGACTTGAGCGTCGATTTTTGTGATGCTCGTCAGGGGGGCGGAGCCTATGGAAAAACGCCAGCAACGCG
GCCTTTTTACGGTTCCTGGCCTTTTGCTGGCCTTTTGCTCACATGTTCTTTCCTGCGTTATCCCCTGATT
CTGTGGATAACCGTATTACCGCCTTTGAGTGAGCTGATACCGCTCGCCGCAGCCGAACGACCGAGCGCAG
CGAGTCAGTGAGCGAGGAAGCGGAAGAGCGCCTGATGCGGTATTTTCTCCTTACGCATCTGTGCGGTATT
TCACACCGCATATGGTGCACTCTCAGTACAATCTGCTCTGATGCCGCATAGTTAAGCCAGTATACACTCC
GCTATCGCTACGTGACTGGGTCATGGCTGCGCCCCGACACCCGCCAACACCCGCTGACGCGCCCTGACGG
GCTTGTCTGCTCCCGGCATCCGCTTACAGACAAGCTGTGACGGTCTCCGGGAGCTGCATGTGTCAGAGGT
TTTCACCGTCATCACCGAAACGCGCGAGGCAGAAGGAGATGGCGCCCAACAGTCCCCCGGCCACGGGGCC
TGCCACCATACCCACGCCGAAACAAGCGCTCATGAGCCCGAAGTGGCGAGCCCGATCTTCCCCATCGGTG
ATGTCGGCGATATAGGCGCCAGCAACCGCACCTGTGGCGCCGGTGATGCCGGCCACGATGCGTCCGGCGT
AGAGGATCTGCTCATGTTTGACAGCTTATCATCGATGCAT
Features (pLannotate 1.2.2; 16 found; start..end, strand, type, name):
      1..35      +  promoter       J23119 promoter: bacterial promoter (Registry of Standard Biological Parts BBa J23119)
     42..59      +  misc_feature   MCS (fragment): pUC18/19 multiple cloning site
    116..140     +  promoter       lac UV5 promoter (fragment): E. coli lac promoter with an "up" mutation
    181..206     -  CDS            superfolder GFP (fragment): GFP variant that folds robustly even when fused to poorly folded proteins (Pédelacq et al., 2006)
    247..272     -  CDS            GFP (fragment): green fluorescent protein
    402..517     +  ncRNA          5S rRNA: Accession: RF00001 - 5S ribosomal RNA
    521..607     +  terminator     rrnB T1 terminator: Escherichia coli rrnB; transcription terminator T1 from the E. coli rrnB gene
    699..726     +  terminator     rrnB T2 terminator: transcription terminator T2 from the E. coli rrnB gene
    745..836     +  promoter       AmpR promoter: bla
    837..1697    +  CDS            AmpR: β-lactamase; bla; confers resistance to ampicillin, carbenicillin, and related antibiotics
   1739..2119    +  rep_origin     M13 ori (sequence partly withheld): M13 bacteriophage origin of replication; arrow indicates direction of (+) strand synthesis
   2305..2893    +  rep_origin     ori: high-copy-number ColE1/pMB1/pBR322/pUC origin of replication
   3079..3219    -  misc_feature   bom: basis of mobility region from pBR322
   3321..3360    -  CDS            rop (fragment): Rop protein, which maintains plasmids at low copy number; rop
   3361..3546    -  CDS            TcR (fragment): tetracycline efflux protein; tet; confers resistance to tetracycline
   3556..3574    +  promoter       tet promoter (fragment): E. coli promoter for tetracycline efflux protein gene
