[The description below was written by a language model from this plasmid's Addgene catalogue record and pLannotate feature annotations shown in this document.]
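Description:
pcF-1/3/2 is a small (about 3.6 kb) bacterial CRISPR plasmid built on a pBAD18-derived backbone that expresses a three-spacer CRISPR array for FnCas12a, the Cas12a nuclease from Francisella novicida. It is propagated in E. coli as a high-copy plasmid through a ColE1/pMB1-type origin and is selected with ampicillin via the bla (β-lactamase) gene under its own promoter. The backbone also carries a filamentous-phage (f1/M13) origin, the pBR322 bom mobilisation region, and short remnants of the rop and tetracycline-resistance genes and of the tet promoter. These remnants are only fragments and are presumably non-functional leftovers of the vector's lineage.

The payload is a 234 bp array transcribed from the strong constitutive synthetic promoter J23119, with the rrnB 5S/T1/T2 region downstream providing transcription termination. Cas12a processes its own precursor transcript, so a single repeat-spacer array of this kind can yield several mature crRNAs without additional factors. The record does not state the spacer targets. However, the automated annotation finds three roughly 25 bp matches within the array region: one to the lacUV5 promoter and two, on the opposite strand, to GFP/superfolder GFP. These are plausibly the spacers themselves, which would suggest targeting of a GFP reporter construct, but that is an inference. No nuclease gene is annotated, so FnCas12a must be supplied from another source.

The two feature tables, from the depositor sequence and the repository's sequencing result, describe the same circular molecule with different start points and differ by one nucleotide in length. The plasmid comes from work on modular one-pot assembly of CRISPR arrays and on factors affecting crRNA biogenesis, where it serves as one of a set of defined three-spacer test arrays.
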