Addgene plasmid #131026: pcF-1/3/2
Purpose: Three-spacer array 2 for FnCas12a.
Depositing lab: Chase Beisel. Depositing organization: Helmholtz-Zentrum fuer Infektionsforschung (HZI). Publication: Modular one-pot assembly of CRISPR arrays enables library generation and reveals factors influencing crRNA biogenesis. Liao C, Ttofali F, Slotkowski RA, Denny SR, Cecil TD, Leenay RT, Keung AJ, Beisel CL. Nat Commun. 2019 Jul 3;10(1):2948. doi: 10.1038/s41467-019-10747-3. PubMed 31270316.
Backbone
  Vector backbone: pBAD18
  Total vector size (bp): 3579
  Vector type: Bacterial Expression, CRISPR
Growth in bacteria
  Bacterial resistance: Ampicillin, 100 μg/mL
  Growth temperature: 37°C
  Growth strain: DH5alpha
  Copy number: High Copy
Gene/Insert
  Gene/Insert name: 3-spacer array for FnCas12a
  Insert size (bp): 234
  Promoter: PJ23119
  Cloning method: Unknown
  Sequencing primers: 5′ AGCGCTCATGAGCCCGA; 3′ TGCCGCCAGGCAAATTCTG
Terms and licenses: Academic/Nonprofit Terms; Industry Terms: Not Available to Industry
How to cite: pcF-1/3/2 was a gift from Chase Beisel (Addgene plasmid # 131026 ; http://n2t.net/addgene:131026 ; RRID:Addgene_131026)
